>Addgene plasmid #200714 | pJS288 | addgene full sequence | sequence record 404927 | Addgene NGS Result
TGGTCACTCTGTGAAGACAATGCCGAATTCGGATCCGGAGCTCAGCTTTGCTAAAGTGCAAAAAGTCGTT
TACGTCACCATCGCTGACGGGGAAAAAACAAAACAAGCTTCCTGAAACGGAGAAACATAAACAGGCATTG
CTGGGATCACCCATACATCACTCTGTTTTGCCTGACCTTTTCCGGTAATTTGAAAACAAACCCGGTTTCG
AAGCGGAGATCCGGCGATAATTACCGCAGAAATAAACCCATACACGAGACGTAGAACCAGCCGCACATGG
CCGGAGAAACTCCTGCGAGAATTTCGTAAACTCGCGCGCATTGCATCTGTATTTCCTAATGCGGCACTTC
CAGGCCTCGAAACCTCTGACATGCTTTTGACAGGAATAGACATTTTCAGAATGTTATCCATATGCCTTTC
GGGTTTTTTTCCTTCCTTTTCCATCATGAAAAATCTCTCAAGACCGTTTATCCATTGCTTTTTTGTTGTC
TTTTTCCCTCGTTCACAGAAAGTCTGAAGAAGCTATAGTAGAACTATGAGCTTTTTTTGTTTCTGTTTTC
CTTTTTTTTTTTTTTTACCTCTGTGGAAATTGTTACTCTCACACTCTTTAGTTCGTTTGTTTGTTTTGTT
TATTCCAATTATGACCGGTGACGAAACGTGGTCGATGGTGGGTACCGCTTATGCTCCCCTCCATTAGTTT
CGATTATATAAAAAGGCCAAATATTGTATTATTTTCAAATGTCCTATCATTATCGTCTAACATCTAATTT
CTCTTAAATTTTTTCTCTTTCTTTCCTATAACACCAATAGTGAAAATCTTTTTTTCTTCTATATCTACAA
AAACTTTTTTTTTCTATCAACCTCGTTGATAAATTTTTTCTTTAACAATCGTTAATAATTAATTAATTGG
AAAATAACCATTTTTTCTCTCTTTTATACACACATTCAAAAGAAAGAAAAAAAATATACCCCAGCTAGTT
AAAGAAAATCATTGAAAAGAATAAGAAGATAAGAAAGATTTAATTATCAAACAATATCAATAATGAATTC
AACTCCCGATCTAATATCTCCTCAGAAATCCAATTCATCCAACTCATATGAATTGGAATCTGGTCGTTCA
AAGGCCATGAATACTCCAGAAGGTAAAAATGAAAGTTTTCACGACAACTTAAGTGAAAGTCAAGTGCAAC
CCGCCGTTGCCCCTCCAAACACCGGAAAAGGTGTCTACGTAACGGTTTCTATCTGTTGTGTTATGGTTGC
TTTCGGTGGTTTCATATTTGGATGGGATACTGGTACCATTTCTGGTTTTGTTGCTCAAACTGATTTTCTA
AGAAGATTTGGTATGAAGCACCACGACGGTAGTCATTACTTGTCCAAGGTGAGAACTGGTTTAATTGTCT
CTATTTTTAACATTGGTTGTGCCATTGGTGGTATCGTCTTAGCCAAGCTAGGTGATATGTATGGTCGTAG
AATCGGTTTGATTGTCGTTGTAGTAATCTACACTATCGGTATCATTATTCAAATAGCCTCGATCAACAAG
TGGTACCAATATTTCATTGGTAGAATTATCTCTGGTTTAGGTGTCGGTGGTATCACAGTTTTATCTCCCA
TGCTAATATCTGAGGTCGCCCCCAGTGAAATGAGAGGCACCTTGGTTTCATGTTACCAAGTCATGATTAC
TTTAGGTATTTTCTTAGGTTACTGTACCAATTTTGGTACCAAGAATTACTCAAACTCTGTCCAATGGAGA
GTTCCATTAGGTTTGTGTTTCGCCTGGGCCTTATTTATGATTGGTGGTATGATGTTTGTTCCTGAATCTC
CACGTTATTTGGTTGAAGCTGGCAGAATCGACGAAGCCAGGGCTTCTTTAGCTAAAGTTAACAAATGCCC
ACCTGACCATCCATACATTCAATATGAGTTGGAAACTATCGAAGCCAGTGTCGAAGAAATGAGAGCCGCT
GGTACTGCATCTTGGGGCGAATTATTCACTGGTAAACCAGCCATGTTTCAACGTACTATGATGGGTATCA
TGATTCAATCTCTACAACAATTAACTGGTGATAACTATTTCTTCTACTACGGTACCATTGTTTTCCAGGC
TGTCGGTTTAAGTGACTCTTTTGAAACTTCTATTGTCTTTGGTGTCGTCAACTTCTTCTCCACTTGTTGT
TCTCTGTACACCGTTGACCGTTTTGGCCGTCGTAACTGTTTGATGTGGGGTGCTGTCGGTATGGTCTGCT
GTTATGTTGTCTATGCCTCTGTTGGTGTTACCAGATTATGGCCAAACGGTCAAGATCAACCATCTTCAAA
GGGTGCTGGTAACTGTATGATTGTTTTCGCATGTTTCTACATTTTCTGTTTCGCTACTACCTGGGCCCCA
ATTGCTTACGTTGTTATTTCAGAATGTTTCCCATTAAGAGTCAAATCCAAGTGTATGTCTATTGCCAGTG
CTGCTAACTGGATCTGGGGTTTCTTGATTAGTTTCTTCACCCCATTTATTACTGGTGCCATCAACTTCTA
CTACGGTTACGTTTTCATGGGCTGTATGGTTTTCGCTTACTTTTACGTCTTTTTCTTCGTTCCAGAAACT
AAAGGTTTATCATTAGAAGAAGTTAATGATATGTACGCCGAAGGTGTTCTACCATGGAAATCAGCTTCCT
GGGTTCCAGTATCCAAGAGAGGCGCTGACTACAACGCTGATGACCTAATGCATGATGACCAACCATTTTA
CAAGAGTTTGTTTAGCAGGAAATTCGGCATGGTGAGCAAGGGCGAGGAGGATAACATGGCCATCATCAAG
GAGTTCATGCGCTTCAAGGTGCACATGGAGGGCTCCGTGAACGGCCACGAGTTCGAGATCGAGGGCGAGG
GCGAGGGCCGCCCCTACGAGGGCACCCAGACCGCCAAGCTGAAGGTGACCAAGGGTGGCCCCCTGCCCTT
CGCCTGGGACATCCTGTCCCCTCAGTTCATGTACGGCTCCAAGGCCTACGTGAAGCACCCCGCCGACATC
CCCGACTACTTGAAGCTGTCCTTCCCCGAGGGCTTCAAGTGGGAGCGCGTGATGAACTTCGAGGACGGCG
GCGTGGTGACCGTGACCCAGGACTCCTCCCTGCAGGACGGCGAGTTCATCTACAAGGTGAAGCTGCGCGG
CACCAACTTCCCCTCCGACGGCCCCGTAATGCAGAAGAAAACCATGGGCTGGGAGGCCTCCTCCGAGCGG
ATGTACCCCGAGGACGGCGCCCTGAAGGGCGAGATCAAGCAGAGGCTGAAGCTGAAGGACGGCGGCCACT
ACGACGCTGAGGTCAAGACCACCTACAAGGCCAAGAAGCCCGTGCAGCTGCCAGGCGCCTACAACGTCAA
CATCAAGTTGGACATCACCTCCCACAACGAGGACTACACCATCGTGGAACAGTACGAACGCGCCGAGGGC
CGCCACTCCACCGGCGGCATGGACGAGCTGTACAAGTAAGCTTAAGCTTTGGACTTCTTCGCCAGAGGTT
TGGTCAAGTCTCCAATCAAGGTTGTCGGCTTGTCTACCTTGCCAGAAATTTACGAAAAGATGGAAAAGGG
TCAAATCGTTGGTAGATACGTTGTTGACACTTCTAAATAAGCGAATTTCTTATGATTTATGATTTTTATT
ATTAAATAAGTTATAAAAAAAATAAGTGTATACAAATTTTAAAGTGACTCTTAGGTTTTAAAACGAAAAT
TCTTATTCTTGAGTAACTCTTTCCTGTAGGTCAGGTTGCTTTCTCAGGTATAGCATGAGGTCGCTCTTAT
TGACCACACCTCTACCGGCCCGCTGCAATTGTCTTCTGCACGAAGTGGCCGTTATCGATGATAAGCTGTC
AAACATGAGAATTAATTCCACGGACTATAGACTATACCTAGTATACTCCGTCTACTGTACGATACACTTC
CGCTCAGGTCCTTGTCCTTTAACGAGGCCTTACCACTCTTTTGTTACTCTATTGATCCAGCTCAGCAAAG
GCAGTGTGATCTAAGATTCTATCTTCGCGATGTAGTAAAACTAGCTAGACCGAGAAAGAGACTAGAAATG
CAAAAGGCACTTCTACAATGGCTGCCATCATTATTATGCGATGTGACGCTGCAGCTTCTCAATGATATTC
GAATACGCTTTGAGGAGATACAGCCTAATATCCGACAAACTGTTTTACAGATTTACGATCGTACTTGTTA
CCCATCATTGAATTTTGAACATCCGAACCTGGGAGTTTTCCCTGAAACAGATAGTATATTTGAACCTGTA
TAATAATATATAGTCTAGCGCTTTACGGAAGAGAATGTATGTATTTCGGTTCCTGGAGAAACTATTGCAT
CTATTGCATAGGTAATCTTGCACGTCGCATCCCCGGTTCATTTTCTGCGTTTCCATCTTGCACTTCAATA
GCATATCTTTGTTAACGAAGCATCTGTGCTTCATTTTGTAGAACAAAAATGCAACGCGAGAGCGCTAATT
TTTCAAACAAAGAATCTGAGCTGCATTTTTACAGAACAGAAATGCAACGCGAAAGCGCTATTTTACCAAC
GAAGAATCTGTGCTTCATTTTTGTAAAACAAAAATGCAACGCGAGAGCGCTAATTTTTCAAACAAAGAAT
CTGAGCTGCATTTTTACAGAACAGAAATGCAACGCGAGAGCGCTATTTTACCAACAAAGAATCTATACTT
CTTTTTTGTTCTACAAAAATGCATCCCGAGAGCGCTATTTTTCTAACAAAGCATCTTAGATTACTTTTTT
TCTCCTTTGTGCGCTCTATAATGCAGTCTCTTGATAACTTTTTGCACTGTAGGTCCGTTAAGGTTAGAAG
AAGGCTACTTTGGTGTCTATTTTCTCTTCCATAAAAAAAGCCTGACTCCACTTCCCGCGTTTACTGATTA
CTAGCGAAGCTGCGGGTGCATTTTTTCAAGATAAAGGCATCCCCGATTATATTCTATACCGATGTGGATT
GCGCATACTTTGTGAACAGAAAGTGATAGCGTTGATGATTCTTCATTGGTCAGAAAATTATGAACGGTTT
CTTCTATTTTGTCTCTATATACTACGTATAGGAAATGTTTACATTTTCGTATTGTTTTCGATTCACTCTA
TGAATAGTTCTTACTACAATTTTTTTGTCTAAAGAGTAATACTAGAGATAAACATAAAAAATGTAGAGGT
CGAGTTTAGATGCAAGTTCAAGGAGCGAAAGGTGGATGGGTAGGTTATATAGGGATATAGCACAGAGATA
TATAGCAAAGAGATACTTTTGAGCAATGTTTGTGGAAGCGGTATTCGCAATGCCGAGTGCGCGGAACCCC
TATTTGTTTATTTTTCTAAATACATTCAAATATGTATCCGCTCATGAGACAATAACCCTGATAAATGCTT
CAATAATATTGAAAAAGGAAGAGTATGAGTATTCAACATTTCCGTGTCGCCCTTATTCCCTTTTTTGCGG
CATTTTGCCTTCCTGTTTTTGCTCACCCAGAAACGCTGGTGAAAGTAAAAGATGCTGAAGATCAGTTGGG
TGCACGAGTGGGTTACATCGAACTGGATCTCAACAGCGGTAAGATCCTTGAGAGTTTTCGCCCCGAAGAA
CGTTTTCCAATGATGAGCACTTTTAAAGTTCTGCTATGTGGCGCGGTATTATCCCGTATTGACGCCGGGC
AAGAGCAACTCGGTCGCCGCATACACTATTCTCAGAATGACTTGGTTGAGTACTCACCAGTCACAGAAAA
GCATCTTACGGATGGCATGACAGTAAGAGAATTATGCAGTGCTGCCATAACCATGAGTGATAACACTGCG
GCCAACTTACTTCTGACAACGATCGGAGGACCGAAGGAGCTAACCGCTTTTTTGCACAACATGGGGGATC
ATGTAACTCGCCTTGATCGTTGGGAACCGGAGCTGAATGAAGCCATACCAAACGACGAGCGTGACACCAC
GATGCCTGTAGCAATGGCAACAACGTTGCGCAAACTATTAACTGGCGAACTACTTACTCTAGCTTCCCGG
CAACAATTAATAGACTGGATGGAGGCGGATAAAGTTGCAGGACCACTTCTGCGCTCGGCCCTTCCGGCTG
GCTGGTTTATTGCTGATAAATCTGGAGCCGGTGAGCGTGGTTCTCGCGGTATCATTGCAGCACTGGGGCC
AGATGGTAAGCCCTCCCGTATCGTAGTTATCTACACGACGGGGAGTCAGGCAACTATGGATGAACGAAAT
AGACAGATCGCTGAGATAGGTGCCTCACTGATTAAGCATTGGTAATTTCGCGTATCCAACGGCTGCCCAG
GCAGCCGTTTTTATTCCTGTCAGACCAAGTTTACTCATATATACTTTAGATTGATTTAAAACTTCATTTT
TAATTTAAAAGGATCTAGGTGAAGATCCTTTTTGATAATCTCATGACCAAAATCCCTTAACGTGAGTTTT
CGTTCCACTGAGCGTCAGACCCCGTAGAAAAGATCAAAGGATCTTCTTGAGATCCTTTTTTTCTGCGCGT
AATCTGCTGCTTGCAAACAAAAAAACCACCGCTACCAGCGGTGGTTTGTTTGCCGGATCAAGAGCTACCA
ACTCTTTTTCCGAAGGTAACTGGCTTCAGCAGAGCGCAGATACCAAATACTGTTCTTCTAGTGTAGCCGT
AGTTAGGCCACCACTTCAAGAACTCTGTAGCACCGCCTACATACCTCGCTCTGCTAATCCTGTTACCAGT
GGCTGCTGCCAGTGGCGATAAGTCGTGTCTTACCGGGTTGGACTCAAGACGATAGTTACCGGATAAGGCG
CAGCGGTCGGGCTGAACGGGGGGTTCGTGCACACAGCCCAGCTTGGAGCGAACGACCTACACCGAACTGA
GATACCTACAGCGTGAGCTATGAGAAAGCGCCACGCTTCCCGAAGGGAGAAAGGCGGACAGGTATCCGGT
AAGCGGCAGGGTCGGAACAGGAGAGCGCACGAGGGAGCTTCCAGGGGGAAACGCCTGGTATCTTTATAGT
CCTGTCGGGTTTCGCCACCTCTGACTTGAGCGTCGATTTTTGTGATGCTCGTCAGGGGGGCGGAGCCTAT
GGAAAAACGCCAGCAACGCGGCCTTTTTACGGTTCCTGCCTTTTTCAATGGGTAATAACTGATATAATTA
AATTGAAGCTCTAATTTGTGAGTTTAGTATACATGCATTTACTTATAATACAGTTTTTTAGTTTTGCTGG
CCGCATCTTCTCAAATATGCTTCCCAGCCTGCTTTTCTGTAACGTTCACCCTCTACCTTAGCATCCCTTC
CCTTTGCAAATAGTCCTCTTCCAACAATAATAATGTCAGATCCTGTAGATACCACATCATCCACGGTTCT
ATACTGTTGACCCAATGCGTCACCCTTGTCATCTAAACCCACTCCGGGTGTCATAATCAACCAATCGTAA
CCTTCATCTCTTCCACCCATGTCTCTTTGAGCAATAAAGCCGATAACAAAATCTTTGTCGCTCTTGGCAA
TGTCAACAGTACCCTTAGTATATTCTCCAGTAGATAGGGAGCCCTTGCATGACAATTCTGCTAACATCAA
AAGGCCTCTAGGTTCCTTTGTTACTTCTTCTGCCGCCTGCTTCAAACCGCTAACAATACCTGGGCCCACG
ACACCGTGAGCATTCGTAATGTCTGCCCATTCTGCTATTCTGTATACACCCGCAGAGTACTGCAATTTGA
CTGTATTACCAATGTCAGCAAATTTTCTGTCCTCGAAGAGTAAAAAATTGTACTTGGCGGATAATGCCTT
TAGCGGCTTAACTGTGCCCTCCATGGAAAAATCAGTCAAGATATCCACATGTGTTTTTAGTAAACAAATT
TTGGGACCTAATGCTTCAACTAACTCCAGTAATTCCTTGGTGGTACGAACATCCAATGAAGCACACAAGT
TTGTTTGCTTTTCGTGCATGATATTAAATAGCTTGGCAGCAACAGGACTAGGATGAGTAGCAGCACGTTC
CTTATATGTAGCTTTCGACATGATTTATCTTCGTTTCCTGCAGGTTTTTGTTCTGTGCAGTTGGGTTAAG
AATACTGGGCAATTTCATGTTTCTTCAACACTACATATGCGTATATATACCAATCTAAGTCTGTGCTCCT
TCCTTCGTTCTTCCTTCTGTTCGGAGATTACCGAATCAAAAAAATTTCAAGGAAACCGAAATCAAAAAAA
AGAATAAAAAAAAAATGATGAATTGAATTGAAAAGCT
Features (pLannotate 1.2.2; 15 found; start..end, strand, type, name):
     73..447     -  CDS            BRP1: BRP1_YEAST - Protein predicted: Swiss-Prot protein existence level 4. From Saccharomyces cerevisiae (strain ATCC 204508 / S288c) (Baker's yeast).
    559..575     -  promoter       ARG4 promoter (fragment): S. cerevisiae ARG4
    681..764     +  CDS            YG007_YEAST: Protein predicted: Swiss-Prot protein existence level 4. From Saccharomyces cerevisiae (strain ATCC 204508 / S288c) (Baker's yeast).
   1043..2752    +  CDS            HXT1: HXT1_YEAST - Also known as HOR4. Experimental evidence at protein level: Swiss-Prot protein existence level 1. Low-affinity glucose transporter. HXT1 is as well involved in the transport of mannose. From Saccharomyces cerevisiae (strain ATCC 204508 / S288c) (Baker's yeast).
   2759..3466    +  CDS            mCherry: mCherry is a basic (constitutively fluorescent) red fluorescent protein published in 2004, derived from Discosoma sp.. It is reported to be a very rapidly-maturing monomer with low acid sensitivity.
   3476..3607    +  CDS            ADH1 (fragment): ADH1_YEAST - Also known as ADC1. Experimental evidence at protein level: Swiss-Prot protein existence level 1. This isozyme preferentially catalyzes the conversion of primary unbranched alcohols to their corresponding aldehydes. Also shows activity toward secondary alcohols. From Saccharomyces cerevisiae (strain ATCC 204508 / S288c) (Baker's yeast).
   3611..3798    +  terminator     ADH1 terminator: S. cerevisiae ADH1; transcription terminator for the S. cerevisiae alcohol dehydrogenase 1 (ADH1) gene
   3832..3852    -  promoter       tet promoter (fragment): E. coli promoter for tetracycline efflux protein gene
   3890..4270    +  CDS            RAF1 (fragment): RAF_YEAST - Experimental evidence at transcript level: Swiss-Prot protein existence level 2. Antagonizes transcriptional repression of recombinase FLP by REP1-REP2. May play a role in plasmid partitioning. From Saccharomyces cerevisiae (strain ATCC 204508 / S288c) (Baker's yeast).
   4424..5301    -  rep_origin     2μ ori: yeast 2μ plasmid origin of replication
   5310..5414    +  promoter       AmpR promoter: bla
   5415..6275    +  CDS            AmpR: β-lactamase; bla; confers resistance to ampicillin, carbenicillin, and related antibiotics
   6487..7075    +  rep_origin     ori: high-copy-number ColE1/pMB1/pBR322/pUC origin of replication
   7198..8001    -  CDS            URA3: orotidine-5'-phosphate decarboxylase, required for uracil biosynthesis; S. cerevisiae URA3; yeast auxotrophic marker, counterselectable with 5-fluoroorotic acid (5-FOA)
   8002..8217    -  promoter       URA3 promoter: S. cerevisiae URA3
