[The description below was written by a language model from this plasmid's Addgene catalogue record and pLannotate feature annotations shown in this document.]
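Description:
pJS288 is an 8.2 kb yeast–E. coli shuttle plasmid built on the pAGT572 backbone by MoClo/Golden Gate assembly, in which the modules were joined through BsaI sites that were destroyed during cloning. In bacteria it is maintained at high copy from a ColE1/pUC-type origin and selected with ampicillin through the bla (AmpR) gene and its promoter. In Saccharomyces cerevisiae it replicates episomally from the 2μ origin, with an adjacent fragment of the 2μ RAF1 gene also annotated. Selection in ura3 strains uses the URA3 marker with its own promoter, which also allows 5-FOA counterselection.

The payload is a single transcription unit expressing the yeast low-affinity hexose transporter Hxt1. A roughly 1 kb PMA1 promoter, domesticated by removing internal BpiI and BsaI sites, drives the 1,710 bp HXT1 coding sequence. The BRP1 and YG007 hits upstream of HXT1 in the feature table are predicted reading frames lying in the position of that promoter rather than separate inserts. HXT1 is followed almost directly by mCherry as a C-terminal fusion, so transporter expression and localisation can be checked by red fluorescence. The catalogue lists the terminator as ADH2 (327 bp), whereas the automated annotation labels this region as an ADH1 coding fragment plus ADH1 terminator. This may reflect similarity between the two genes, but the record does not resolve the discrepancy.

The associated publication describes a growth complementation assay in yeast for the functional analysis of plant monosaccharide transporters. The stated purpose of pJS288 is only to express Hxt1 in yeast. A use as a native yeast transporter reference in that assay would be plausible, but the record does not say so.
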