Addgene plasmid #200714: pJS288
Purpose: To express yeast Hxt1 hexose transporter in yeast
Depositing lab: Jens Boch. Depositing organization: Leibniz Universitaet Hannover. Publication: Functional Analysis of Plant Monosaccharide Transporters Using a Simple Growth Complementation Assay in Yeast. Fuhrmeister R, Streubel J. Bio Protoc. 2023 Aug 5;13(15):e4733. doi: 10.21769/BioProtoc.4733. eCollection 2023 Aug 5. PubMed 37575400.
Backbone
  Vector backbone: pAGT572
  Backbone manufacturer: Sylvestre Marillonnet; Alain Tissier
  Backbone size w/o insert (bp): 5060
  Total vector size (bp): 8227
  Vector type: Yeast Expression, Synthetic Biology
  Selectable markers: URA3
Growth in bacteria
  Bacterial resistance: Ampicillin, 100 μg/mL
  Growth temperature: 37°C
  Growth strain: DH5alpha
  Copy number: High Copy
Gene/Insert 1
  Gene/Insert name: PMA1 promoter
  Species: S. cerevisiae (budding yeast)
  Insert size (bp): 1008
  Mutation: domesticated for MoClo cloning (removal of internal BpiI or BsaI sites)
  Entrez Gene: PMA1 (a.k.a. YGL008C, KTI10)
  Cloning method: Restriction Enzyme; 5′ cloning site BsaI (destroyed during cloning); 3′ cloning site BsaI (destroyed during cloning)
  Sequencing primers: 5′ CCAATCTAAGTCTGTGCTCCTTCC; 3′ CTGCCTTTGCTGAGCTGGATC
Gene/Insert 2
  Gene/Insert name: Hxt1
  Species: S. cerevisiae (budding yeast)
  Insert size (bp): 1710
  Entrez Gene: HXT1 (a.k.a. YHR094C, HOR4)
  Tag / fusion protein: mCherry (C terminal on insert)
  Cloning method: Restriction Enzyme; 5′ cloning site BsaI (destroyed during cloning); 3′ cloning site BsaI (destroyed during cloning)
  Sequencing primers: 5′ CCAATCTAAGTCTGTGCTCCTTCC; 3′ CTGCCTTTGCTGAGCTGGATC
Gene/Insert 3
  Gene/Insert name: ADH2 Ter
  Species: S. cerevisiae (budding yeast)
  Insert size (bp): 327
  GenBank ID: CP020137.1
  Entrez Gene: ADH2 (a.k.a. YMR303C, ADR2)
  Cloning method: Restriction Enzyme; 5′ cloning site BsaI (destroyed during cloning); 3′ cloning site BsaI (destroyed during cloning)
  Sequencing primers: 5′ CCAATCTAAGTCTGTGCTCCTTCC; 3′ CTGCCTTTGCTGAGCTGGATC
Terms and licenses: Academic/Nonprofit Terms; Industry Terms: Not Available to Industry
How to cite: pJS288 was a gift from Jens Boch (Addgene plasmid # 200714 ; http://n2t.net/addgene:200714 ; RRID:Addgene_200714)
