>Addgene plasmid #200714 | pJS288 | depositor partial sequence | sequence record 390846 | Hxt1 cds
ATGAATTCAACTCCCGATCTAATATCTCCTCAGAAATCCAATTCATCCAACTCATATGAATTGGAATCTG
GTCGTTCAAAGGCCATGAATACTCCAGAAGGTAAAAATGAAAGTTTTCACGACAACTTAAGTGAAAGTCA
AGTGCAACCCGCCGTTGCCCCTCCAAACACCGGAAAAGGTGTCTACGTAACGGTTTCTATCTGTTGTGTT
ATGGTTGCTTTCGGTGGTTTCATATTTGGATGGGATACTGGTACCATTTCTGGTTTTGTTGCTCAAACTG
ATTTTCTAAGAAGATTTGGTATGAAGCACCACGACGGTAGTCATTACTTGTCCAAGGTGAGAACTGGTTT
AATTGTCTCTATTTTTAACATTGGTTGTGCCATTGGTGGTATCGTCTTAGCCAAGCTAGGTGATATGTAT
GGTCGTAGAATCGGTTTGATTGTCGTTGTAGTAATCTACACTATCGGTATCATTATTCAAATAGCCTCGA
TCAACAAGTGGTACCAATATTTCATTGGTAGAATTATCTCTGGTTTAGGTGTCGGTGGTATCACAGTTTT
ATCTCCCATGCTAATATCTGAGGTCGCCCCCAGTGAAATGAGAGGCACCTTGGTTTCATGTTACCAAGTC
ATGATTACTTTAGGTATTTTCTTAGGTTACTGTACCAATTTTGGTACCAAGAATTACTCAAACTCTGTCC
AATGGAGAGTTCCATTAGGTTTGTGTTTCGCCTGGGCCTTATTTATGATTGGTGGTATGATGTTTGTTCC
TGAATCTCCACGTTATTTGGTTGAAGCTGGCAGAATCGACGAAGCCAGGGCTTCTTTAGCTAAAGTTAAC
AAATGCCCACCTGACCATCCATACATTCAATATGAGTTGGAAACTATCGAAGCCAGTGTCGAAGAAATGA
GAGCCGCTGGTACTGCATCTTGGGGCGAATTATTCACTGGTAAACCAGCCATGTTTCAACGTACTATGAT
GGGTATCATGATTCAATCTCTACAACAATTAACTGGTGATAACTATTTCTTCTACTACGGTACCATTGTT
TTCCAGGCTGTCGGTTTAAGTGACTCTTTTGAAACTTCTATTGTCTTTGGTGTCGTCAACTTCTTCTCCA
CTTGTTGTTCTCTGTACACCGTTGACCGTTTTGGCCGTCGTAACTGTTTGATGTGGGGTGCTGTCGGTAT
GGTCTGCTGTTATGTTGTCTATGCCTCTGTTGGTGTTACCAGATTATGGCCAAACGGTCAAGATCAACCA
TCTTCAAAGGGTGCTGGTAACTGTATGATTGTTTTCGCATGTTTCTACATTTTCTGTTTCGCTACTACCT
GGGCCCCAATTGCTTACGTTGTTATTTCAGAATGTTTCCCATTAAGAGTCAAATCCAAGTGTATGTCTAT
TGCCAGTGCTGCTAACTGGATCTGGGGTTTCTTGATTAGTTTCTTCACCCCATTTATTACTGGTGCCATC
AACTTCTACTACGGTTACGTTTTCATGGGCTGTATGGTTTTCGCTTACTTTTACGTCTTTTTCTTCGTTC
CAGAAACTAAAGGTTTATCATTAGAAGAAGTTAATGATATGTACGCCGAAGGTGTTCTACCATGGAAATC
AGCTTCCTGGGTTCCAGTATCCAAGAGAGGCGCTGACTACAACGCTGATGACCTAATGCATGATGACCAA
CCATTTTACAAGAGTTTGTTTAGCAGGAAA
