>Addgene plasmid #200714 | pJS288 | depositor partial sequence | sequence record 390847 | pPMA1 (promoter)
GGAGCTCAGCTTTGCTAAAGTGCAAAAAGTCGTTTACGTCACCATCGCTGACGGGGAAAAAACAAAACAA
GCTTCCTGAAACGGAGAAACATAAACAGGCATTGCTGGGATCACCCATACATCACTCTGTTTTGCCTGAC
CTTTTCCGGTAATTTGAAAACAAACCCGGTTTCGAAGCGGAGATCCGGCGATAATTACCGCAGAAATAAA
CCCATACACGAGACGTAGAACCAGCCGCACATGGCCGGAGAAACTCCTGCGAGAATTTCGTAAACTCGCG
CGCATTGCATCTGTATTTCCTAATGCGGCACTTCCAGGCCTCGAAACCTCTGACATGCTTTTGACAGGAA
TAGACATTTTCAGAATGTTATCCATATGCCTTTCGGGTTTTTTTCCTTCCTTTTCCATCATGAAAAATCT
CTCAAGACCGTTTATCCATTGCTTTTTTGTTGTCTTTTTCCCTCGTTCACAGAAAGTCTGAAGAAGCTAT
AGTAGAACTATGAGCTTTTTTTGTTTCTGTTTTCCTTTTTTTTTTTTTTACCTCTGTGGAAATTGTTACT
CTCACACTCTTTAGTTCGTTTGTTTGTTTTGTTTATTCCAATTATGACCGGTGACGAAACGTGGTCGATG
GTGGGTACCGCTTATGCTCCCCTCCATTAGTTTCGATTATATAAAAAGGCCAAATATTGTATTATTTTCA
AATGTCCTATCATTATCGTCTAACATCTAATTTCTCTTAAATTTTTTCTCTTTCTTTCCTATAACACCAA
TAGTGAAAATCTTTTTTTCTTCTATATCTACAAAAACTTTTTTTTTCTATCAACCTCGTTGATAAATTTT
TTCTTTAACAATCGTTAATAATTAATTAATTGGAAAATAACCATTTTTTCTCTCTTTTATACACACATTC
AAAAGAAAGAAAAAAAATATACCCCAGCTAGTTAAAGAAAATCATTGAAAAGAATAAGAAGATAAGAAAG
ATTTAATTATCAAACAATATCAATA
