>Addgene plasmid #200714 | pJS288 | depositor partial sequence | sequence record 390848 | C-terminal mcherry tag + ADH2 Terminator
ATGGTGAGCAAGGGCGAGGAGGATAACATGGCCATCATCAAGGAGTTCATGCGCTTCAAGGTGCACATGG
AGGGCTCCGTGAACGGCCACGAGTTCGAGATCGAGGGCGAGGGCGAGGGCCGCCCCTACGAGGGCACCCA
GACCGCCAAGCTGAAGGTGACCAAGGGTGGCCCCCTGCCCTTCGCCTGGGACATCCTGTCCCCTCAGTTC
ATGTACGGCTCCAAGGCCTACGTGAAGCACCCCGCCGACATCCCCGACTACTTGAAGCTGTCCTTCCCCG
AGGGCTTCAAGTGGGAGCGCGTGATGAACTTCGAGGACGGCGGCGTGGTGACCGTGACCCAGGACTCCTC
CCTGCAGGACGGCGAGTTCATCTACAAGGTGAAGCTGCGCGGCACCAACTTCCCCTCCGACGGCCCCGTA
ATGCAGAAGAAAACCATGGGCTGGGAGGCCTCCTCCGAGCGGATGTACCCCGAGGACGGCGCCCTGAAGG
GCGAGATCAAGCAGAGGCTGAAGCTGAAGGACGGCGGCCACTACGACGCTGAGGTCAAGACCACCTACAA
GGCCAAGAAGCCCGTGCAGCTGCCCGGCGCCTACAACGTCAACATCAAGTTGGACATCACCTCCCACAAC
GAGGACTACACCATCGTGGAACAGTACGAACGCGCCGAGGGCCGCCACTCCACCGGCGGCATGGACGAGC
TGTACAAGTAAGCTTAAGCTTTGGACTTCTTCGCCAGAGGTTTGGTCAAGTCTCCAATCAAGGTTGTCGG
CTTGTCTACCTTGCCAGAAATTTACGAAAAGATGGAAAAGGGTCAAATCGTTGGTAGATACGTTGTTGAC
ACTTCTAAATAAGCGAATTTCTTATGATTTATGATTTTTATTATTAAATAAGTTATAAAAAAAATAAGTG
TATACAAATTTTAAAGTGACTCTTAGGTTTTAAAACGAAAATTCTTATTCTTGAGTAACTCTTTCCTGTA
GGTCAGGTTGCTTTCTCAGGTATAGCATGAGGTCGCTCTTATTGACCACACCTCTACCGGCC
